>Addgene plasmid #1590 | L3781 | depositor full sequence | sequence record 200 | Author sequence
AAGCTTGCATGCCTGCAGGTCGACTCTAGACCGCGGTTTTGGCGCGGATCCTATCGATTCGCGGCCGCTG
TACACCCGGGTGCCCTATAGTGAGTCGTATTGGTACCGGTAGAAAAAATGAGTAAAGGAGAAGAACTTTT
CACTGGAGTTGTCCCAATTCTTGTTGAATTAGATGGTGATGTTAATGGGCACAAATTTTCTGTCAGTGGA
GAGGGTGAAGGTGATGCAACATACGGAAAACTTACCCTTAAATTTATTTGCACTACTGGAAAACTACCTG
TTCCATGGGTAAGTTTAAACATATATATACTAACTAACCCTGATTATTTAAATTTTCAGCCAACACTTGT
CACTACTTTCTGTTATGGTGTTCAATGCTTCTCGAGATACCCAGATCATATGAAACAGCATGACTTTTTC
AAGAGTGCCATGCCCGAAGGTTATGTACAGGAAAGAACTATATTTTTCAAAGATGACGGGAACTACAAGA
CACGTAAGTTTAAACAGTTCGGTACTAACTAACCATACATATTTAAATTTTCAGGTGCTGAAGTCAAGTT
TGAAGGTGATACCCTTGTTAATAGAATCGAGTTAAAAGGTATTGATTTTAAAGAAGATGGAAACATTCTT
GGACACAAATTGGAATACAACTATAACTCACACAATGTATACATCATGGCAGACAAACAAAAGAATGGAA
TCAAAGTTGTAAGTTTAAACATGATTTTACTAACTAACTAATCTGATTTAAATTTTCAGAACTTCAAAAT
TAGACACAACATTGAAGATGGAAGCGTTCAACTAGCAGACCATTATCAACAAAATACTCCAATTGGCGAT
GGCCCTGTCCTTTTACCAGACAACCATTACCTGTCCACACAATCTGCCCTTTCGAAAGATCCCAACGAAA
AGAGAGACCACATGGTCCTTCTTGAGTTTGTAACAGCTGCTGGGATTACACATGGCATGGACGAACTATA
CAAAAGCCCACAAGCTTTGGAATTCGCTAGCCGGCCATACAAGTAATCCGGATGATCGACGCCAACGTCG
TTGAATTTTCAAATTTTAAATACTGAATATTTGTTTTTTTTCCTATTATTTATTTATTCTCTTTGTGTTT
TTTTTCTTGCTTTCTAAAAAATTAATTCAATCCAAATCTAAACATTTTTTTTTCTCTTTCCGTCTCCCAA
TTCGTATTCCGCTCCTCTCATCTGAACACAATGTGCAAGTTTATTTATCTTCTCGCTTTCATTTCATTAG
GACGTGGGGGGAATTGGTGGAAGGGGGAAACACACAAAAGGATGATGGAAATGAAATAAGGACACACAAT
ATGCAACAACATTCAATTCAGAAATATGGAGGAAGGTTTAAAAGAAAACATAAAAATATATAGAGGAGGA
AGGAAAACTAGTAAAAAATAAGCAAAGAAATTAGGCGAACGATGAGAATTGTCCTCGCTTGGGCCCAAAA
GGCCTTTTTTTTTTGGCGCCGACGTCAGGTGGCACTTTTCGGGGAAATGTGCGCGGAACCCCTATTTGTT
TATTTTTCTAAATACATTCAAATATGTATCCGCTCATGAGACAATAACCCTGATAAATGCTTCAATAATA
TTGAAAAAGGAAGAGTATGAGTATTCAACATTTCCGTGTCGCCCTTATTCCCTTTTTTGCGGCATTTTGC
CTTCCTGTTTTTGCTCACCCAGAAACGCTGGTGAAAGTAAAAGATGCTGAAGATCAGTTGGGTGCACGAG
TGGGTTACATCGAACTGGATCTCAACAGCGGTAAGATCCTTGAGAGTTTTCGCCCCGAAGAACGTTTTCC
AATGATGAGCACTTTTAAAGTTCTGCTATGTGGCGCGGTATTATCCCGTATTGACGCCGGGCAAGAGCAA
CTCGGTCGCCGCATACACTATTCTCAGAATGACTTGGTTGAGTACTCACCAGTCACAGAAAAGCATCTTA
CGGATGGCATGACAGTAAGAGAATTATGCAGTGCTGCCATAACCATGAGTGATAACACTGCGGCCAACTT
ACTTCTGACAACGATCGGAGGACCGAAGGAGCTAACCGCTTTTTTGCACAACATGGGGGATCATGTAACT
CGCCTTGATCGTTGGGAACCGGAGCTGAATGAAGCCATACCAAACGACGAGCGTGACACCACGATGCCTG
TAGCAATGGCAACAACGTTGCGCAAACTATTAACTGGCGAACTACTTACTCTAGCTTCCCGGCAACAATT
AATAGACTGGATGGAGGCGGATAAAGTTGCAGGACCACTTCTGCGCTCGGCCCTTCCGGCTGGCTGGTTT
ATTGCTGATAAATCTGGAGCCGGTGAGCGTGGGTCTCGCGGTATCATTGCAGCACTGGGGCCAGATGGTA
AGCCCTCCCGTATCGTAGTTATCTACACGACGGGGAGTCAGGCAACTATGGATGAACGAAATAGACAGAT
CGCTGAGATAGGTGCCTCACTGATTAAGCATTGGTAACTGTCAGACCAAGTTTACTCATATATACTTTAG
ATTGATTTAAAACTTCATTTTTAATTTAAAAGGATCTAGGTGAAGATCCTTTTTGATAATCTCATGACCA
AAATCCCTTAACGTGAGTTTTCGTTCCACTGAGCGTCAGACCCCGTAGAAAAGATCAAAGGATCTTCTTG
AGATCCTTTTTTTCTGCGCGTAATCTGCTGCTTGCAAACAAAAAAACCACCGCTACCAGCGGTGGTTTGT
TTGCCGGATCAAGAGCTACCAACTCTTTTTCCGAAGGTAACTGGCTTCAGCAGAGCGCAGATACCAAATA
CTGTCCTTCTAGTGTAGCCGTAGTTAGGCCACCACTTCAAGAACTCTGTAGCACCGCCTACATACCTCGC
TCTGCTAATCCTGTTACCAGTGGCTGCTGCCAGTGGCGATAAGTCGTGTCTTACCGGGTTGGACTCAAGA
CGATAGTTACCGGATAAGGCGCAGCGGTCGGGCTGAACGGGGGGTTCGTGCACACAGCCCAGCTTGGAGC
GAACGACCTACACCGAACTGAGATACCTACAGCGTGAGCATTGAGAAAGCGCCACGCTTCCCGAAGGGAG
AAAGGCGGACAGGTATCCGGTAAGCGGCAGGGTCGGAACAGGAGAGCGCACGAGGGAGCTTCCAGGGGGA
AACGCCTGGTATCTTTATAGTCCTGTCGGGTTTCGCCACCTCTGACTTGAGCGTCGATTTTTGTGATGCT
CGTCAGGGGGGCGGAGCCTATGGAAAAACGCCAGCAACGCGGCCTTTTTACGGTTCCTGGCCTTTTGCTG
GCCTTTTGCTCACATGTTCTTTCCTGCGTTATCCCCTGATTCTGTGGATAACCGTATTACCGCCTTTGAG
TGAGCTGATACCGCTCGCCGCAGCCGAACGACCGAGCGCAGCGAGTCAGTGAGCGAGGAAGCGGAAGAGC
GCCCAATACGCAAACCGCCTCTCCCCGCGCGTTGGCCGATTCATTAATGCAGCTGGCACGACAGGTTTCC
CGACTGGAAAGCGGGCAGTGAGCGCAACGCAATTAATGTGAGTTAGCTCACTCATTAGGCACCCCAGGCT
TTACACTTTATGCTTCCGGCTCGTATGTTGTGTGGAATTGTGAGCGGATAACAATTTCACACAGGAAACA
GCTATGACCATGATTACGCCAAGCTGTAAGTTTAAACATGATCTTACTAACTAACTATTCTCATTTAAAT
TTTCAGAGCTTAAAAATGGCTGAAATCACTCACAACGATGGATACGCTAACAACTTGGAAATGAAAT
Features (pLannotate 1.2.2; 10 found; start..end, strand, type, name):
      1..30      -  misc_feature   MCS (fragment): pUC18/19 multiple cloning site
     84..101     -  promoter       T7 promoter (fragment): promoter for bacteriophage T7 RNA polymerase
    121..984     +  CDS            yEGFP: yEGFP is a fluorescent protein published in 1997.
   1522..1626    +  promoter       AmpR promoter: bla
   1627..2487    +  CDS            AmpR: β-lactamase; bla; confers resistance to ampicillin, carbenicillin, and related antibiotics
   2658..3246    +  rep_origin     ori: high-copy-number ColE1/pMB1/pBR322/pUC origin of replication
   3429..3521    +  CDS            lacI (fragment): lac repressor; lacI; The lac repressor binds to the lac operator to inhibit transcription in E. coli. This inhibition can be relieved by adding lactose or isopropyl-β-D-thiogalactopyranoside (IPTG).
   3534..3555    +  protein_bind   CAP binding site: CAP binding activates transcription in the presence of cAMP. E. coli catabolite activator protein
   3570..3600    +  promoter       lac promoter: promoter for the E. coli lac operon
   3608..3624    +  protein_bind   lac operator: The lac repressor binds to the lac operator to inhibit transcription in E. coli. This inhibition can be relieved by adding lactose or isopropyl-β-D-thiogalactopyranoside (IPTG). lac repressor encoded by lacI
