[The description below was written by a language model from this plasmid's Addgene catalogue record and pLannotate feature annotations shown in this document.]
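Description:
L3781 (miniprep designation pPD118.15) is a 3,777 bp empty-backbone vector from the 1997 Fire Lab Vector Kit, catalogued as a worm expression plasmid for building GFP reporter fusions in C. elegans. The parental backbone is listed as unknown, but the annotated features are those of a pUC-type plasmid: a high-copy ColE1/pMB1 origin, an ampicillin resistance gene (β-lactamase) with its own promoter, and remnants of the lac region (a lacI fragment, CAP binding site, lac promoter and operator) lying next to a fragment of the pUC18/19 multiple cloning site. It is propagated in E. coli under ampicillin selection.

The payload is a promoterless GFP cassette. According to the depositor's module list it consists of a T7 promoter, an N-terminal GFP segment, the S65C chromophore variant and a C-terminal GFP segment, interrupted by three synthetic introns (IVSR, IVSS, IVST). Such introns are included in Fire vectors to improve expression in worms. This is followed by the let-858 3' region, which would supply 3' end processing signals, and a "decoy" element. The automated annotation labels the 864 nt GFP region as yEGFP. That is probably a best-match call on the intron-containing coding sequence rather than its true identity, and the table does not separately annotate the introns, the let-858 3' region or the decoy. The T7 promoter fragment is annotated on the minus strand, opposite to the GFP reading frame, so its intended role is not clear from the record.

No worm promoter or insert is present. Users would clone a promoter or gene fragment of interest by restriction cloning upstream of GFP to follow expression patterns or protein localisation in transgenic animals.
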