Addgene plasmid #1590: L3781
Purpose: (Empty Backbone)
Depositing lab: Andrew Fire. Depositing organization: Carnegie Institution for Science.
Backbone
  Vector backbone: Unknown
  Backbone size (bp): 3777
  Vector type: Worm Expression
Growth in bacteria
  Bacterial resistance: Ampicillin, 100 μg/mL
  Growth temperature: 37°C
  Growth strain: DH5alpha
  Copy number: Unknown
Gene/Insert
  Gene/Insert name: None
  Tag / fusion protein: T7p, gfpN, IVSR, gfpS65C, IVSS, IVST, gfpC, let8583', decoy
  Cloning method: Restriction Enzyme
Terms and licenses: Academic/Nonprofit Terms; Industry Terms: Not Available to Industry
Depositor comments: See Fire Lab Vector Kit Documentation 1997. Fire Lab Miniprep Number pPD118.15, Ligation number L3781.
How to cite: L3781 was a gift from Andrew Fire (Addgene plasmid # 1590 ; http://n2t.net/addgene:1590 ; RRID:Addgene_1590)
