>Addgene plasmid #1590 | L3781 | addgene partial sequence | sequence record 16727 | 1590_m13reverse
GNTCTTACTAACTAACTATTCTCATTTAAATTTTCAGAGCTTAAAAATGGCTGAAATCACTCACAACGAT
GGATACGCTAACAACTTGGAAATGAAATAAGCTTGCATGCCTGCAGGTCGACTCTAGACCGCGGTTTTGG
CGCGGATCCTATCGATTCGCGGCCGCTGTACACCCGGGTGCCCTATAGTGAGTCGTATTGGTACCGGTAG
AAAAAATGAGTAAAGGAGAAGAACTTTTCACTGGAGTTGTCCCAATTCTTGTTGAATTAGATGGTGATGT
TAATGGGCACAAATTTTCTGTCAGTGGAGAGGGTGAAGGTGATGCAACATACGGAAAACTTACCCTTAAA
TTTATTTGCACTACTGGAAAACTACCTGTTCCATGGGTAAGTTTAAACATATATATACTAACTAACCCTG
ATTATTTAAATTTTCAGCCAACACTTGTCACTACTTTCTGTTATGGTGTTCAATGCTTCTCGAGATACCC
AGATCATATGAAACAGCATGACTTTTTCAAGAGTGCCATGCCCGAAGGTTATGTACAGGAAAGAACTATA
TTTTTCAAAGATGACGGGAACTACAAGACACGTAAGTTTAAACAGTTCGGTACTAACTAACCATACATAT
TTAAATTTTCAGGTGCTGAAGTCAAGTTTGAAGGTGATACCCTTGTTAATAGAATCGAGTTAAAAGGTAT
TGATTTTAAAGAAGATGGAAACATTCTTGGACACAAATTGGAATACAACTATAACTCACACAATGTATAC
ATCATGGCAGACAAACAAAAGAATGGAATCAAAGTTGTAAGTTTAAACATGATTTTACTAACTAACTAAT
CTGATTTAAATTTTCAGAACTTCNAAATTAGACACAACATTGAAGATGGAAGCGTTCAACTAGCCAGACC
ATTATCAACAAAAATACTCCAATTGGCGATGGCCCTGTCCTTTTACCNGACAACCATTACCTGNNCACNC
AATCTGCCCTTTCNAAAGAATCCCCAACNAAAAAGANAGACCACCTGGCTCCTTCNTGGAGTTTGGTAAN
CACCTGCCTGGNAATTACCCCTTGGCCANGNACCANCTATTCAAAAANCCCCCCANGCNTTGGAAATTCC
CTANGCCGGCCCCNACCAGTTATNCGGGAGGATCCNCCCCACCCTCCCTGAATTTTCCAANTTTTNAAAN
CCGAAAAATTGGNTTTTTTCCCAANAAATTAATTAANCCCCCNTGGGGCTTTTTCCCGGCCTTCNAAAAA
ATTNATNCNCCCCANCCCAANCTTTTTTTTTTCNTG
